>Addgene plasmid #228631 | pM-miRFP670 | addgene full sequence | sequence record 452485 | Addgene NGS Result
ACAACTCCGCCCCATTGACGCAAATGGGCGGTAGGCGTGTACGGTGGGAGGTCTATATAAGCAGAGCTGG
TTTAGTGAAGAAGACGGCTCCGGCGCCACAAACTTCTCTCTGCTAAAGCAAGCAGGTGATGTTGAAGAAA
ACCCCGGGCCTGGCAGCGGCGAGGGCAGGGGAAGTCTACTTACATGCGGGGACGTGGAGGAAAATCCCGG
CCCAGGATCCGCCGCCACCATGGTAGCAGGTCATGCCTCTGGCAGCCCCGCATTCGGGACCGCCTCTCAT
TCGAATTGCGAACATGAAGAGATCCACCTCGCCGGCTCGATCCAGCCGCATGGCGCGCTTCTGGTCGTCA
GCGAACATGATCATCGCGTCATCCAGGCCAGCGCCAACGCCGCGGAATTTCTGAATCTCGGAAGCGTACT
CGGCGTTCCGCTCGCCGAGATCGACGGCGATCTGTTGATCAAGATCCTGCCGCATCTCGATCCCACCGCC
GAAGGCATGCCGGTCGCGGTGCGCTGCCGGATCGGCAATCCCTCTACGGAGTACTGCGGTCTGATGCATC
GGCCTCCGGAAGGCGGGCTGATCATCGAACTCGAACGTGCCGGCCCGTCGATCGATCTGTCAGGCACGCT
GGCGCCGGCGCTGGAGCGGATCCGCACGGCGGGTTCACTGCGCGCGCTGTGCGATGACACCGTGCTGCTG
TTTCAGCAGTGCACCGGCTACGACCGGGTGATGGTGTATCGTTTCGATGAGCAAGGCCACGGCCTGGTAT
TCTCCGAGTGCCATGTGCCTGGGCTCGAATCCTATTTCGGCAACCGCTATCCGTCGTCGACTGTCCCGCA
GATGGCGCGGCAGCTGTACGTGCGGCAGCGCGTCCGCGTGCTGGTCGACGTCACCTATCAGCCGGTGCCG
CTGGAGCCGCGGCTGTCGCCGCTGACCGGGCGCGATCTCGACATGTCGGGCTGCTTCCTGCGCTCGATGT
CGCCGTGCCATCTGCAGTTCCTGAAGGACATGGGCGTGCGCGCCACCCTGGCGGTGTCGCTGGTGGTCGG
CGGCAAGCTGTGGGGCCTGGTTGTCTGTCACCATTATCTGCCGCGCTTCATCCGTTTCGAGCTGCGGGCG
ATCTGCAAACGGCTCGCCGAAAGGATCGCGACGCGGATCACCGCGCTTGAGAGCTAAGAGTTGCCATTCA
TGTCTTCTGAAACATAAAATGAACTTGTTTATTGCAGCTTATAATGGTTACAAATAAAGCAATAGCATCA
CAAATTTCACAAATAAAGCATTTTTTTCACTGCATTCTAGTTGTGGTTTGTCCAAACTCATCAATGTATC
TTAAGGCGTAAATTGTAAGCGTTAATATTTTGTTAAAATTCGCGTTAAATTTTTGTTAAATCAGCTCATT
TTTTAACCAATAGGCCGAAATCGGCAAAATCCCTTATAAATCAAAAGAATAGACCGAGATAGGGT
[37 nt withheld, positions 1466-1502]
AAAGAACGTGGACTCCAACGTCAAAGG
[49 nt withheld, positions 1530-1578]
T
[91 nt withheld, positions 1580-1670]
G
[124 nt withheld, positions 1672-1795]
CAGTACTTAACGGAAGATCACTTCGTGATCGGCACGTAAGAGGTTCCAACTTTCACCATAATGAAATAAG
ATCACTACCGGGCGTATTTTTTGAGTTATCGAGATTTTCAGGAGCTAAGGAAGCTAAAATGGAGAAAAAA
ATCACTGGATATACCACCGTTGATATATCCCAATGGCATCGTAAAGAACATTTTGAGGCATTTCAGTCAG
TTGCTCAATGTACCTATAACCAGACCGTTCAGCTGGATATTACGGCCTTTTTAAAGACCGTAAAGAAAAA
TAAGCACAAGTTTTATCCGGCCTTTATTCACATTCTTGCCCGCCTGATGAATGCTCATCCGGAATTCCGT
ATGGCAATGAAAGACGGTGAGCTGGTGATATGGGATAGTGTTCACCCTTGTTACACCGTTTTCCATGAGC
AAACTGAAACGTTTTCATCGCTCTGGAGTGAATACCACGACGATTTCCGGCAGTTTCTACACATATATTC
GCAAGATGTGGCGTGTTACGGTGAAAACCTGGCCTATTTCCCTAAAGGGTTTATTGAGAATATGTTTTTC
GTATCAGCCAATCCCTGGGTGAGTTTCACCAGTTTTGATTTAAACGTGGCCAATATGGACAACTTCTTCG
CCCCCGTTTTCACCATGGGCAAATATTATACGCAAGGCGACAAGGTGCTGATGCCGCTGGCGATTCAGGT
TCATCATGCCGTTTGTGATGGCTTCCATGTCGGCAGAATGCTTAATGAATTACAACAGTACTGCGATGAG
TGGCAGGGCGGGGCGTAATCAAACATGAGAATTGGTCGCGCGAGCAATTCAGACATGATAAGATACATTG
ATGAGTTTGGACAAACCACAACTAGAATGCAGTGAAAAAAATGCTTTATTTGTGAAATTTGTGATGCTAT
TGCTTTATTTGTAACCATTATAAGCTGCAATAAACAAGTTGGCATTTCGTTCCACTGAGCGTCAGACCCC
GTAGAAAAGATCAAAGGATCTTCTTGAGATCCTTTTTTTCTGCGCGTAATCTGCTGCTTGCAAACAAAAA
AACCACCGCTACCAGCGGTGGTTTGTTTGCCGGATCAAGAGCTACCAACTCTTTTTCCGAAGGTAACTGG
CTTCAGCAGAGCGCAGATACCAAATACTGTTCTTCTAGTGTAGCCGTAGTTAGGCCACCACTTCAAGAAC
TCTGTAGCACCGCCTACATACCTCGCTCTGCTAATCCTGTTACCAGTGGCTGCTGCCAGTGGCGATAAGT
CGTGTCTTACCGGGTTGGACTCAAGACGATAGTTACCGGATAAGGCGCAGCGGTCGGGCTGAACGGGGGG
TTCGTGCACACAGCCCAGCTTGGAGCGAACGACCTACACCGAACTGAGATACCTACAGCGTGAGCTATGA
GAAAGCGCCACGCTTCCCGAAGGGAGAAAGGCGGACAGGTATCCGGTAAGCGGCAGGGTCGGAACAGGAG
AGCGCACGAGGGAGCTTCCAGGGGGAAACGCCTGGTATCTTTATAGTCCTGTCGGGTTTCGCCACCTCTG
ACTTGAGCGTCGATTTTTGTGATGCTCGTCAGGGGGGCGGAGCCTATGGAAAAACGCCAGCAACGCGGCC
TTTTTACGGTTCCTGGCCTTTTGCTGGCCTTTTGCTCACATGTTCTTTCCTGCGTTATCCCCTGATTCTG
TGGATAACCGTATTACCGCCATGCATTAGTTATTAATAGTAATCAATTACGGGGTCATTAGTTCATAGCC
CATATATGGAGTTCCGCGTTACATAACTTACGGTAAATGGCCCGCCTGGCTGACCGCCCAACGACCCCCG
CCCATTGACGTCAATAATGACGTATGTTCCCATAGTAACGCCAATAGGGACTTTCCATTGACGTCAATGG
GTGGAGTATTTACGGTAAACTGCCCACTTGGCAGTACATCAAGTGTATCATATGCCAAGTACGCCCCCTA
TTGACGTCAATGACGGTAAATGGCCCGCCTGGCATTATGCCCAGTACATGACCTTATGGGACTTTCCTAC
TTGGCAGTACATCTACGTATTAGTCATCGCTATTACCATGGTGATGCGGTTTTGGCAGTACATCAATGGG
CGTGGATAGCGGTTTGACTCACGGGGATTTCCAAGTCTCCACCCCATTGACGTCAATGGGAGTTTGTTTT
GGCACCAAAATCAACGGGACTTTCCAAAATGTCGTA
Features (pLannotate 1.2.2; 10 found; start..end, strand, type, name):
    161..213     +  CDS            T2A (fragment): 2A peptide from Thosea asigna virus capsid protein Eukaryotic ribosomes fail to insert a peptide bond between the Gly and Pro residues, yielding separate polypeptides.
    230..1177    +  CDS            ORF frame 1: bright monomeric near-infrared fluorescent protein engineered from a bacterial phytochrome, with an emission maximum of 670 nm (Shcherbakova et al., 2016)
   1212..1333    +  polyA_signal   SV40 poly(A) signal: SV40 polyadenylation signal
   1367..1795    -  rep_origin     f1 ori (sequence partly withheld): f1 bacteriophage origin of replication; arrow indicates direction of (+) strand synthesis
   1821..1923    +  promoter       cat promoter: promoter of the E. coli cat gene encoding chloramphenicol acetyltransferase
   1924..2580    +  CDS            cat: CAT_ECOLX - Experimental evidence at protein level: Swiss-Prot protein existence level 1. This enzyme is an effector of chloramphenicol resistance in bacteria. From Escherichia coli. This protein is used as a marker in many commonly used cloning vectors, such as pACYC184.
   2624..2745    -  polyA_signal   SV40 poly(A) signal: SV40 polyadenylation signal
   2799..3387    +  rep_origin     ori: high-copy-number ColE1/pMB1/pBR322/pUC origin of replication
   3562..3865    +  enhancer       CMV enhancer: human cytomegalovirus immediate early enhancer
   3866..68      +  promoter       CMV promoter (across the origin): human cytomegalovirus (CMV) immediate early promoter
