[The description below was written by a language model from this plasmid's Addgene catalogue record and pLannotate feature annotations shown in this document.]
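Description:
pM-miRFP670 is a small (about 4 kb) mammalian expression plasmid built on the pMulti backbone. It serves as a building block for assembling MuSIC barcodes, which are genetically encoded combinations of fluorescent proteins read out at the single-cell level by spectral flow cytometry. In E. coli it is propagated from a high-copy ColE1/pUC-type origin and selected with chloramphenicol through a cat gene driven by its native promoter. An f1 phage origin is also annotated. No mammalian selection marker appears in the feature table, so the plasmid seems suited to transient expression.

The expression unit begins with the human cytomegalovirus immediate-early enhancer and promoter, which span the numbering origin of the circular map. Downstream lies a short unannotated stretch, then a partial T2A peptide coding sequence, the miRFP670 open reading frame and an SV40 polyadenylation signal. miRFP670 is a bright monomeric near-infrared fluorescent protein engineered from a bacterial phytochrome, with emission peaking near 670 nm. The T2A element causes ribosomal skipping, so a coding sequence placed in frame upstream would be translated from the same CMV transcript but released as a separate polypeptide. This layout fits the stated purpose of expressing miRFP670 together with an "extra insert", and the record lists Golden Gate as the cloning method, presumably so that a second fluorescent protein can be added to form a two-colour barcode. The record does not identify the extra insert or the sequence between the promoter and T2A. A second SV40 poly(A) signal sits in reverse orientation between the cat gene and the bacterial origin, and its role is not explained.
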