Addgene plasmid #228631: pM-miRFP670
Purpose: Mammalian expression of miRFP670 and extra insert, for MuSIC barcode construction
Depositing lab: Marc Birtwistle. Depositing organization: Clemson University. Publication: Genetically Encoded Fluorescence Barcodes Allow for Single-Cell Analysis via Spectral Flow Cytometry. Lu X, Pritko DJ, Abravanel ME, Huggins JR, Ogunleye O, Biswas T, Ashy KC, Woods SK, Livingston MWT, Blenner MA, Birtwistle MR. ACS Synth Biol. 2025 May 16;14(5):1533-1548. doi: 10.1021/acssynbio.4c00807. Epub 2025 May 6. PubMed 40326708.
Backbone
  Vector backbone: pMulti
  Backbone manufacturer: Birtwistle lab
  Vector type: Mammalian Expression
Growth in bacteria
  Bacterial resistance: Chloramphenicol, 25 μg/mL
  Growth temperature: 37°C
  Growth strain: DH5alpha
  Copy number: High Copy
Gene/Insert
  Gene/Insert name: miRFP670
  Species: Synthetic
  Insert size (bp): 945
  Promoter: CMV
  Cloning method: Golden Gate
Terms and licenses: Academic/Nonprofit Terms; Industry Terms: Not Available to Industry
Depositor comments: Please visit https://doi.org/10.1101/2024.10.23.619855 for bioRxiv preprint.
How to cite: pM-miRFP670 was a gift from Marc Birtwistle (Addgene plasmid # 228631 ; http://n2t.net/addgene:228631 ; RRID:Addgene_228631)
