>Addgene plasmid #228631 | pM-miRFP670 | depositor partial sequence | sequence record 449233 | miRFP670
ATGGTAGCAGGTCATGCCTCTGGCAGCCCCGCATTCGGGACCGCCTCTCATTCGAATTGCGAACATGAAG
AGATCCACCTCGCCGGCTCGATCCAGCCGCATGGCGCGCTTCTGGTCGTCAGCGAACATGATCATCGCGT
CATCCAGGCCAGCGCCAACGCCGCGGAATTTCTGAATCTCGGAAGCGTACTCGGCGTTCCGCTCGCCGAG
ATCGACGGCGATCTGTTGATCAAGATCCTGCCGCATCTCGATCCCACCGCCGAAGGCATGCCGGTCGCGG
TGCGCTGCCGGATCGGCAATCCCTCTACGGAGTACTGCGGTCTGATGCATCGGCCTCCGGAAGGCGGGCT
GATCATCGAACTCGAACGTGCCGGCCCGTCGATCGATCTGTCAGGCACGCTGGCGCCGGCGCTGGAGCGG
ATCCGCACGGCGGGTTCACTGCGCGCGCTGTGCGATGACACCGTGCTGCTGTTTCAGCAGTGCACCGGCT
ACGACCGGGTGATGGTGTATCGTTTCGATGAGCAAGGCCACGGCCTGGTATTCTCCGAGTGCCATGTGCC
TGGGCTCGAATCCTATTTCGGCAACCGCTATCCGTCGTCGACTGTCCCGCAGATGGCGCGGCAGCTGTAC
GTGCGGCAGCGCGTCCGCGTGCTGGTCGACGTCACCTATCAGCCGGTGCCGCTGGAGCCGCGGCTGTCGC
CGCTGACCGGGCGCGATCTCGACATGTCGGGCTGCTTCCTGCGCTCGATGTCGCCGTGCCATCTGCAGTT
CCTGAAGGACATGGGCGTGCGCGCCACCCTGGCGGTGTCGCTGGTGGTCGGCGGCAAGCTGTGGGGCCTG
GTTGTCTGTCACCATTATCTGCCGCGCTTCATCCGTTTCGAGCTGCGGGCGATCTGCAAACGGCTCGCCG
AAAGGATCGCGACGCGGATCACCGCGCTTGAGAGC
